Addgene plasmid #99710: pRK5 HA-RagA
Purpose: Mammalian expression of HA-RagA
Depositing lab: David Sabatini & Kuang Shen. Depositing organization: Whitehead Institute for Biomedical Research. Publication: Intersubunit Crosstalk in the Rag GTPase Heterodimer Enables mTORC1 to Respond Rapidly to Amino Acid Availability. Shen K, Choe A, Sabatini DM. Mol Cell. 2017 Oct 17. pii: S1097-2765(17)30704-9. doi: 10.1016/j.molcel.2017.09.026. PubMed 29056322.
Backbone
  Vector backbone: pRK5
Growth in bacteria
  Bacterial resistance: Ampicillin, 100 μg/mL
  Growth temperature: 37°C
  Growth strain: DH5alpha
  Copy number: High Copy
Gene/Insert
  Gene/Insert name: RagA
  Entrez Gene: RRAGA (a.k.a. FIP-1, FIP1, RAGA)
  Promoter: CMV
  Tag / fusion protein: HA (N terminal on backbone)
  Cloning method: Restriction Enzyme; 5′ cloning site SalI (unknown if destroyed); 3′ cloning site NotI (unknown if destroyed)
  Sequencing primers: 5′ ATT TAG GTG ACA CTA TAG
Terms and licenses: Academic/Nonprofit Terms; Industry Terms: Not Available to Industry
How to cite: pRK5 HA-RagA was a gift from David Sabatini & Kuang Shen (Addgene plasmid # 99710 ; http://n2t.net/addgene:99710 ; RRID:Addgene_99710)
