[The description below was written by a language model from this plasmid's Addgene catalogue record and pLannotate feature annotations shown in this document.]
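Description:
pRK5 HA-RagA is a 5.7 kb mammalian expression plasmid built on the pRK5 backbone, designed to produce human RagA (gene RRAGA) carrying an N-terminal HA epitope tag supplied by the backbone. It is propagated in E. coli as a high-copy plasmid through a ColE1/pUC-type origin and selected with ampicillin via the β-lactamase gene. An M13 phage origin is also present, which in principle permits single-stranded DNA production. The scattered lac, lacZα, lacI, rop and bom fragments are remnants of the cloning vector lineage rather than functional parts of the expression unit.

The expression cassette is driven by the human cytomegalovirus immediate early enhancer and promoter, followed by a fragment of CMV intron A and short leader sequences typical of pRK5, including a partial match annotated as an IgH signal sequence fragment. An SP6 promoter sits just upstream of the insert and serves for sequencing or in vitro transcription. The RRAGA coding sequence was cloned between SalI and NotI sites and is terminated by an SV40 polyadenylation signal. The HA tag itself is not annotated in the feature table but is recorded in the catalogue entry, and would lie in the unannotated stretch just upstream of the RRAGA reading frame. An SV40 enhancer/early promoter region lies downstream. No mammalian selection marker is annotated, so the plasmid is suited to transient transfection.

RagA is a subunit of the Rag GTPase heterodimer that relays amino acid availability to mTORC1. The construct comes from a study of crosstalk between Rag subunits, where HA-tagged RagA allows detection and immunoprecipitation of the protein in mammalian cells.
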