Features (pLannotate 1.2.2; 20 found; start..end, strand, type, name):
      1..22      +  protein_bind   CAP binding site: CAP binding activates transcription in the presence of cAMP. E. coli catabolite activator protein
     37..67      +  promoter       lac promoter: promoter for the E. coli lac operon
     75..91      +  protein_bind   lac operator: The lac repressor binds to the lac operator to inhibit transcription in E. coli. This inhibition can be relieved by adding lactose or isopropyl-β-D-thiogalactopyranoside (IPTG). lac repressor encoded by lacI
    144..523     +  enhancer       CMV enhancer: human cytomegalovirus immediate early enhancer
    524..727     +  promoter       CMV promoter: human cytomegalovirus (CMV) immediate early promoter
    863..906     +  intron         CMV intron (fragment): modified intron A from human cytomegalovirus
    958..976     +  promoter       SP6 promoter: promoter for bacteriophage SP6 RNA polymerase
    980..1017    +  CDS            IgH signal sequence (fragment): signal sequence from the mouse immunoglobulin heavy chain variable region
   1162..2100    +  CDS            RRAGA: RRAGA_HUMAN - Experimental evidence at protein level: Swiss-Prot protein existence level 1. (Microbial infection) May alternatively act as a cellular target for adenovirus E3-14.7K, an inhibitor of TNF-alpha functions, thereby affecting cell death. From Homo sapiens (Human).
   2150..2284    +  polyA_signal   SV40 poly(A) signal: SV40 polyadenylation signal
   2353..2710    +  promoter       SV40 promoter: SV40 enhancer and early promoter
   2729..2883    +  CDS            lacZα (fragment): LacZα fragment of β-galactosidase; lacZ fragment
   2889..2940    -  misc_feature   bom (fragment): basis of mobility region from pBR322
   2959..3339    +  rep_origin     M13 ori (sequence partly withheld): M13 bacteriophage origin of replication; arrow indicates direction of (+) strand synthesis
   3415..3464    -  misc_feature   bom (fragment): basis of mobility region from pBR322
   3566..3601    -  CDS            rop (fragment): Rop protein, which maintains plasmids at low copy number; rop
   3696..3800    +  promoter       AmpR promoter: bla
   3801..4661    +  CDS            AmpR: β-lactamase; bla; confers resistance to ampicillin, carbenicillin, and related antibiotics
   4832..5420    +  rep_origin     ori: high-copy-number ColE1/pMB1/pBR322/pUC origin of replication
   5603..5695    +  CDS            lacI (fragment): lac repressor; lacI; The lac repressor binds to the lac operator to inhibit transcription in E. coli. This inhibition can be relieved by adding lactose or isopropyl-β-D-thiogalactopyranoside (IPTG).
>Addgene plasmid #99710 | pRK5 HA-RagA | addgene full sequence | sequence record 197002 | Addgene NGS Result
TAATGTGAGTTAGCTCACTCATTAGGCACCCCAGGCTTTACACTTTATGCTTCCGGCTCGTATGTTGTGT
GGAATTGTGAGCGGATAACAATTTCACACAGGAAACAGCTATGACATGATTACGAATTAATTCGAGCTCG
CCCGACATTGATTATTGACTAGTTATTAATAGTAATCAATTACGGGGTCATTAGTTCATAGCCCATATAT
GGAGTTCCGCGTTACATAACTTACGGTAAATGGCCCGCCTGGCTGACCGCCCAACGACCCCCGCCCATTG
ACGTCAATAATGACGTATGTTCCCATAGTAACGCCAATAGGGACTTTCCATTGACGTCAATGGGTGGAGT
ATTTACGGTAAACTGCCCACTTGGCAGTACATCAAGTGTATCATATGCCAAGTACGCCCCCTATTGACGT
CAATGACGGTAAATGGCCCGCCTGGCATTATGCCCAGTACATGACCTTATGGGACTTTCCTACTTGGCAG
TACATCTACGTATTAGTCATCGCTATTACCATGGTGATGCGGTTTTGGCAGTACATCAATGGGCGTGGAT
AGCGGTTTGACTCACGGGGATTTCCAAGTCTCCACCCCATTGACGTCAATGGGAGTTTGTTTTGGCACCA
AAATCAACGGGACTTTCCAAAATGTCGTAACAACTCCGCCCCATTGACGCAAATGGGCGGTAGGCGTGTA
CGGTGGGAGGTCTATATAAGCAGAGCTCGTTTAGTGAACCGTCAGATCGCCTGGAGACGCCATCCACGCT
GTTTTGACCTCCATAGAAGACACCGGGACCGATCCAGCCTCCGCGGCCGGGAACGGTGCATTGGAACGCG
GATTCCCCGTGCCAAGAGTGACGTAAGTACCGCCTATAGAGTCTATAGGCCCACCCCCTTGGCTTCGTTA
GAACGCGGCTACAATTAATACATAACCTTATGTATCATACACATACGATTTAGGTGACACTATAGAATAA
CATCCACTTTGCCTTTCTCTCCACAGGTGTCCACTCCCAGGTCCAACTGCACCTCGGTTCTATCGATTGA
ATTCCCGAACCGACAGTCGGTCTCTTCACCAAGGCCATTCGCGCCACCATGGGCTACCCCTATGATGTGC
CTGACTACGCAGATCTCAATGGTGGTGGTGGTGGGTCGACGATGCCAAATACAGCCATGAAGAAAAAGGT
GCTGCTGATGGGGAAGAGCGGGTCGGGGAAGACCAGCATGAGGTCGATAATCTTCGCCAATTACATTGCT
CGCGACACCCGGCGCCTGGGGGCCACCATTGACGTGGAACACTCCCACGTCCGATTCCTAGGGAACCTGG
TGCTGAACCTGTGGGACTGTGGCGGTCAGGACACCTTCATGGAAAATTACTTCACCAGCCAGCGAGACAA
TATCTTCCGTAACGTGGAAGTTTTGATTTACGTGTTTGACGTGGAGAGCCGCGAACTGGAAAAGGACATG
CATTATTACCAGTCGTGTCTGGAGGCCATCCTCCAGAACTCTCCTGACGCCAAAATCTTCTGCCTGGTGC
ACAAAATGGATCTGGTTCAGGAGGATCAGCGTGACCTGATTTTTAAAGAGCGAGAGGAAGACCTGAGGCG
TCTGTCTCGCCCGCTGGAGTGTGCTTGTTTTCGAACGTCCATCTGGGATGAGACGCTCTACAAAGCCTGG
TCCAGCATCGTCTACCAGCTGATTCCCAACGTTCAGCAGCTGGAGATGAACCTCAGGAATTTTGCCCAAA
TCATTGAGGCCGATGAAGTTCTGCTGTTCGAAAGAGCTACATTCTTGGTTATTTCCCACTACCAGTGCAA
AGAGCAGCGCGACGTCCACCGGTTTGAGAAGATCAGCAACATCATCAAACAGTTCAAGCTGAGCTGCAGT
AAATTGGCCGCTTCCTTCCAGAGCATGGAAGTTAGGAATTCCAACTTCGCTGCTTTCATCGACATCTTCA
CCTCAAATACGTACGTGATGGTGGTCATGTCAGATCCGTCGATCCCTTCTGCGGCCACTCTGATCAACAT
TCGCAATGCCCGGAAACACTTTGAGAAGCTGGAGAGAGTGGATGGCCCCAAGCACAGTCTCCTTATGCGT
TGAGCGGCCGCTAAGTAAGTAAGGATCCCCAGCTTGGCCGCCATGGCCCAACTTGTTTATTGCAGCTTAT
AATGGTTACAAATAAAGCAATAGCATCACAAATTTCACAAATAAAGCATTTTTTTCACTGCATTCTAGTT
GTGGTTTGTCCAAACTCATCAATGTATCTTATCATGTCTGGATCGGGAATTAATTCGGCGCAGCACCATG
GCCTGAAATAACCTCTGAAAGAGGAACTTGGTTAGGTACCTTCTGAGGCGGAAAGAACCAGCTGTGGAAT
GTGTGTCAGTTAGGGTGTGGAAAGTCCCCAGGCTCCCCAGCAGGCAGAAGTATGCAAAGCATGCATCTCA
ATTAGTCAGCAACCAGGTGTGGAAAGTCCCCAGGCTCCCCAGCAGGCAGAAGTATGCAAAGCATGCATCT
CAATTAGTCAGCAACCATAGTCCCGCCCCTAACTCCGCCCATCCCGCCCCTAACTCCGCCCAGTTCCGCC
CATTCTCCGCCCCATGGCTGACTAATTTTTTTTATTTATGCAGAGGCCGAGGCCGCCTCGGCCTCTGAGC
TATTCCAGAAGTAGTGAGGAGGCTTTTTTGGAGGCCTAGGCTTTTGCAAAAAGCTGTTAACAGCTTGGCA
CTGGCCGTCGTTTTACAACGTCGTGACTGGGAAAACCCTGGCGTTACCCAACTTAATCGCCTTGCAGCAC
ATCCCCCTTTCGCCAGCTGGCGTAATAGCGAAGAGGCCCGCACCGATCGCCCTTCCCAACAGTTGCGCAG
CCTGAATGGCGAATGGCGCCTGATGCGGTATTTTCTCCTTACGCATCTGTGCGGTATTTCACACCGCATA
[142 nt withheld, positions 2941-3082]
C
[141 nt withheld, positions 3084-3224]
CCTTTGACGTTGGAGTCCACGTTCTTT
[37 nt withheld, positions 3252-3288]
ACCCTATCTCGGGCTATTCTTTTGATTTATAAGGGATTTTGCCGATTTCGGCCTATTGGTTAAAAAATGA
GCTGATTTAACAAAAATTTAACGCGAATTTTAACAAAATATTAACGTTTACAATTTTATGGTGCACTCTC
AGTACAATCTGCTCTGATGCCGCATAGTTAAGCCAGCCCCGACACCCGCCAACACCCGCTGACGCGCCCT
GACGGGCTTGTCTGCTCCCGGCATCCGCTTACAGACAAGCTGTGACCGTCTCCGGGAGCTGCATGTGTCA
GAGGTTTTCACCGTCATCACCGAAACGCGCGAGACGAAAGGGCCTCGTGATACGCCTATTTTTATAGGTT
AATGTCATGATAATAATGGTTTCTTAGACGTCAGGTGGCACTTTTCGGGGAAATGTGCGCGGAACCCCTA
TTTGTTTATTTTTCTAAATACATTCAAATATGTATCCGCTCATGAGACAATAACCCTGATAAATGCTTCA
ATAATATTGAAAAAGGAAGAGTATGAGTATTCAACATTTCCGTGTCGCCCTTATTCCCTTTTTTGCGGCA
TTTTGCCTTCCTGTTTTTGCTCACCCAGAAACGCTGGTGAAAGTAAAAGATGCTGAAGATCAGTTGGGTG
CACGAGTGGGTTACATCGAACTGGATCTCAACAGCGGTAAGATCCTTGAGAGTTTTCGCCCCGAAGAACG
TTTTCCAATGATGAGCACTTTTAAAGTTCTGCTATGTGGCGCGGTATTATCCCGTATTGACGCCGGGCAA
GAGCAACTCGGTCGCCGCATACACTATTCTCAGAATGACTTGGTTGAGTACTCACCAGTCACAGAAAAGC
ATCTTACGGATGGCATGACAGTAAGAGAATTATGCAGTGCTGCCATAACCATGAGTGATAACACTGCGGC
CAACTTACTTCTGACAACGATCGGAGGACCGAAGGAGCTAACCGCTTTTTTGCACAACATGGGGGATCAT
GTAACTCGCCTTGATCGTTGGGAACCGGAGCTGAATGAAGCCATACCAAACGACGAGCGTGACACCACGA
TGCCTGTAGCAATGGCAACAACGTTGCGCAAACTATTAACTGGCGAACTACTTACTCTAGCTTCCCGGCA
ACAATTAATAGACTGGATGGAGGCGGATAAAGTTGCAGGACCACTTCTGCGCTCGGCCCTTCCGGCTGGC
TGGTTTATTGCTGATAAATCTGGAGCCGGTGAGCGTGGGTCTCGCGGTATCATTGCAGCACTGGGGCCAG
ATGGTAAGCCCTCCCGTATCGTAGTTATCTACACGACGGGGAGTCAGGCAACTATGGATGAACGAAATAG
ACAGATCGCTGAGATAGGTGCCTCACTGATTAAGCATTGGTAACTGTCAGACCAAGTTTACTCATATATA
CTTTAGATTGATTTAAAACTTCATTTTTAATTTAAAAGGATCTAGGTGAAGATCCTTTTTGATAATCTCA
TGACCAAAATCCCTTAACGTGAGTTTTCGTTCCACTGAGCGTCAGACCCCGTAGAAAAGATCAAAGGATC
TTCTTGAGATCCTTTTTTTCTGCGCGTAATCTGCTGCTTGCAAACAAAAAAACCACCGCTACCAGCGGTG
GTTTGTTTGCCGGATCAAGAGCTACCAACTCTTTTTCCGAAGGTAACTGGCTTCAGCAGAGCGCAGATAC
CAAATACTGTTCTTCTAGTGTAGCCGTAGTTAGGCCACCACTTCAAGAACTCTGTAGCACCGCCTACATA
CCTCGCTCTGCTAATCCTGTTACCAGTGGCTGCTGCCAGTGGCGATAAGTCGTGTCTTACCGGGTTGGAC
TCAAGACGATAGTTACCGGATAAGGCGCAGCGGTCGGGCTGAACGGGGGGTTCGTGCACACAGCCCAGCT
TGGAGCGAACGACCTACACCGAACTGAGATACCTACAGCGTGAGCTATGAGAAAGCGCCACGCTTCCCGA
AGGGAGAAAGGCGGACAGGTATCCGGTAAGCGGCAGGGTCGGAACAGGAGAGCGCACGAGGGAGCTTCCA
GGGGGAAACGCCTGGTATCTTTATAGTCCTGTCGGGTTTCGCCACCTCTGACTTGAGCGTCGATTTTTGT
GATGCTCGTCAGGGGGGCGGAGCCTATGGAAAAACGCCAGCAACGCGGCCTTTTTACGGTTCCTGGCCTT
TTGCTGGCCTTTTGCTCACATGTTCTTTCCTGCGTTATCCCCTGATTCTGTGGATAACCGTATTACCGCC
TTTGAGTGAGCTGATACCGCTCGCCGCAGCCGAACGACCGAGCGCAGCGAGTCAGTGAGCGAGGAAGCGG
AAGAGCGCCCAATACGCAAACCGCCTCTCCCCGCGCGTTGGCCGATTCATTAATGCAGCTGGCACGACAG
GTTTCCCGACTGGAAAGCGGGCAGTGAGCGCAACGCAAT
