>Addgene plasmid #99710 | pRK5 HA-RagA | depositor partial sequence | sequence record 192529 | HA-RagA ORF
AACTGCACTCGGTTCTATCGATTGATTCCCGACCGACAGTCGGTCTCTTCACCAAGGCCATTCGCGCCAC
CATGGGCTACCCCTATGATGTGCCTGACTACGCAGATCTCAATGGTGGTGGTGGTGGGTCGACGATGCCA
AATACAGCCATGAAGAAAAAGGTGCTGCTGATGGGGAAGAGCGGGTCGGGGAAGACCAGCATGAGGTCGA
TAATCTTCGCCAATTACATTGCTCGCGACACCCGGCGCCTGGGGGCCACCATTGACGTGGAACACTCCCA
CGTCCGATTCCTAGGGAACCTGGTGCTGAACCTGTGGGACTGTGGCGGTCAGGACACCTTCATGGAAAAT
TACTTCACCAGCCAGCGAGACAATATCTTCCGTAACGTGGAAGTTTTGATTTACGTGTTTGACGTGGAGA
GCCGCGAACTGGAAAAGGACATGCATTATTACCAGTCGTGTCTGGAGGCCATCCTCCAGAACTCTCCTGA
CGCCAAAATCTTCTGCCTGGTGCACAAAATGGATCTGGTTCAGGAGGATCAGCGTGACCTGATTTTTAAA
GAGCGAGAGGAAGACCTGAGGCGTCTGTCTCGCCCGCTGGAGTGTGCTTGTTTTCGAACGTCCATCTGGG
ATGAGACGCTCTACAAAGCCTGGTCCAGCATCGTCTACCAGCTGATTCCCAACGTTCAGCAGCTGGAGAT
GAACCTCAGGAATTTTGCCCAAATCATTGAGGCCGATGAAGTTCTGCTGTTCGAAAGAGCTACATTCTTG
GTTATTTCCCACTACCAGTGCAAAGAGCAGCGCGACGTCCACCGGTTTGAGAAGATCAGCAACATCATCA
AACAGTTCAAGCTGAGCTGCAGTAAATTGGCCGCTTCCTTCCAGAGCATGGAAGTTAGGAATTCCAACTT
CGCTGCTTTCATCGACATCTTCACCTCAAATACGTACGTGATGGTGGTCATGTCAGATCCGTCGATCCCT
TCTGCGGCCACTCTGATCAACATTCGCAATGCCCGGAAACACTTTGAGAAGCTGGAGAGAGTGGATGGCC
CCAAGCACAGTCTCCTTATGCGTTGAGCGGCCGCTAAGTAAGTAAGGATCCCCAGCTGCCGCCATG
